Addgene plasmid #142385: TFORF0239
Purpose: Lentiviral vector for overexpressing transcription factor ORFs with unique 24-bp barcodes. Barcodes facilitate identification of transcription factors in pooled screens.
Depositing lab: Feng Zhang. Depositing organization: Broad Institute. Publication: A transcription factor atlas of directed differentiation. Joung J, Ma S, Tay T, Geiger-Schuller KR, Kirchgatterer PC, Verdine VK, Guo B, Arias-Garcia MA, Allen WE, Singh A, Kuksenko O, Abudayyeh OO, Gootenberg JS, Fu Z, Macrae RK, Buenrostro JD, Regev A, Zhang F. Cell. 2023 Jan 5;186(1):209-229.e26. doi: 10.1016/j.cell.2022.11.026. PubMed 36608654.
Backbone
  Vector backbone: pLX_TRC317
  Backbone manufacturer: Broad Institute Genetic Perturbation Platform
  Backbone size w/o insert (bp): 8264
  Vector type: Mammalian Expression, Lentiviral
  Selectable markers: Puromycin
Growth in bacteria
  Bacterial resistance: Ampicillin, 100 μg/mL
  Growth temperature: 37°C
  Growth strain: NEB Stable
  Copy number: High Copy
Gene/Insert
  Gene/Insert name: MYCL
  Species: H. sapiens (human)
  Insert size (bp): 1196
  Entrez Gene: MYCL (a.k.a. L-Myc, LMYC, MYCL1, bHLHe38)
  Promoter: EF1a
  Cloning method: Unknown
  Sequencing primers: 5′ GGGTGGAGACTGAAGTTAGGCCAG; 3′ CACATAGCGTAAAAGGAGCAACATAG
Terms and licenses: Academic/Nonprofit Terms; Industry Terms: Not Available to Industry
Depositor comments: NM_001033081,ENST00000372816 . The transcription factor ORF portion of this plasmid was synthesized by Genewiz. Please test multiple small colonies in case of plasmid recombination. To make this collection available in a timely manner, a portion of this collection was not fully sequenced by Addgene. If an Addgene verified full plasmid sequence is not available, please contact us prior to placing an order to request the full sequence.
How to cite: TFORF0239 was a gift from Feng Zhang (Addgene plasmid # 142385 ; http://n2t.net/addgene:142385 ; RRID:Addgene_142385)
