[The description below was written by a language model from this plasmid's Addgene catalogue record and pLannotate feature annotations shown in this document.]
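Description:
TFORF0239 is a third-generation-style, self-inactivating lentiviral expression plasmid built on the pLX_TRC317 backbone and carrying the human transcription factor MYCL (L-Myc, bHLHe38) as its open reading frame. It belongs to a barcoded transcription factor ORF collection in which each clone carries a unique 24-bp barcode, so that the factor present in a given cell can be identified by sequencing in pooled overexpression screens, such as screens for factors that drive directed differentiation. In bacteria the plasmid is maintained through a high-copy ColE1/pUC-type origin and selected with ampicillin via β-lactamase. An f1 origin and remnants of a lac/lacZα cloning region with T7 and T3 promoters are also present in the backbone.

The viral portion begins with an RSV promoter fused to a truncated HIV-1 5' LTR, which drives Tat-independent transcription of the genomic RNA in packaging cells. This is followed by the Ψ packaging signal, a gag fragment and the Rev response element for nuclear export of the unspliced transcript. Within the transfer cassette, an SV40 early promoter/origin drives puromycin N-acetyltransferase for selection of transduced mammalian cells. A cPPT/CTS element, which aids nuclear import of the viral genome, lies just downstream. The EF-1α promoter then drives constitutive expression of the MYCL coding sequence, with a WPRE downstream to enhance transcript stability and expression. The barcode is not annotated in the feature table, and its position is not stated in the record. The cassette ends in a ΔU3 3' LTR, which inactivates the LTR promoter after integration, followed by an SV40 polyadenylation signal. The depositor notes that the ORF was synthesized and that the plasmid may be prone to recombination.
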