Features (pLannotate 1.2.2; 31 found; start..end, strand, type, name):
      5..231     +  promoter       RSV promoter: Rous sarcoma virus enhancer/promoter
    232..412     +  LTR            5' LTR (truncated): truncated 5' long terminal repeat (LTR) from HIV-1
    459..584     +  misc_feature   HIV-1 Ψ: packaging signal of human immunodeficiency virus type 1
    568..931     +  CDS            HIV-1 gag (fragment): gag protein from human immunodeficiency virus 1; gag
   1077..1310    +  misc_feature   RRE: The Rev response element (RRE) of HIV-1 allows for Rev-dependent mRNA export from the nucleus to the cytoplasm.
   1687..1713    +  CDS            Rev (fragment): human immunodeficiency virus 1 (HIV-1) Rev protein; rev; enhances nuclear export of unspliced and incompletely spliced viral mRNAs
   1720..1743    +  promoter       SV40 promoter (fragment): SV40 early promoter
   1744..1815    +  promoter       SV40 promoter (fragment): SV40 enhancer and early promoter
   1839..1974    +  rep_origin     SV40 ori: SV40 origin of replication
   2020..2616    +  CDS            PuroR (fragment): puromycin N-acetyltransferase; pac from Streptomyces; confers resistance to puromycin
   2665..2782    +  misc_feature   cPPT/CTS: central polypurine tract and central termination sequence of HIV-1
   2847..2913    +  CDS            small t antigen (fragment): SV40 (simian virus 40) small t antigen
   2920..4098    +  promoter       EF-1α promoter: strong constitutive promoter for human elongation factor EF-1α
   4115..5206    +  CDS            MYCL: MYCL_HUMAN - Also known as BHLHE38, LMYC, MYCL1. Experimental evidence at protein level: Swiss-Prot protein existence level 1. From Homo sapiens (Human).
   5222..5275    +  promoter       U6 promoter (fragment): RNA polymerase III promoter for human U6 snRNA
   5317..5905    +  misc_feature   WPRE: woodchuck hepatitis virus posttranscriptional regulatory element
   5956..5975    +  misc_feature   cPPT/CTS (fragment): central polypurine tract and central termination sequence of HIV-1
   5977..6210    +  LTR            3' LTR (ΔU3): self-inactivating 3' long terminal repeat (LTR) from HIV-1
   6288..6409    +  polyA_signal   SV40 poly(A) signal: SV40 polyadenylation signal
   6449..6584    +  rep_origin     SV40 ori: SV40 origin of replication
   6605..6623    -  promoter       T7 promoter: promoter for bacteriophage T7 RNA polymerase
   6631..6786    +  CDS            lacZα (fragment): LacZα fragment of β-galactosidase; lacZ fragment
   6791..7219    +  rep_origin     f1 ori (sequence partly withheld): f1 bacteriophage origin of replication; arrow indicates direction of (+) strand synthesis
   7272..7376    +  promoter       AmpR promoter: bla
   7377..8237    +  CDS            AmpR: β-lactamase; bla; confers resistance to ampicillin, carbenicillin, and related antibiotics
   8408..8996    +  rep_origin     ori: high-copy-number ColE1/pMB1/pBR322/pUC origin of replication
   9179..9271    +  CDS            lacI (fragment): lac repressor; lacI; The lac repressor binds to the lac operator to inhibit transcription in E. coli. This inhibition can be relieved by adding lactose or isopropyl-β-D-thiogalactopyranoside (IPTG).
   9284..9305    +  protein_bind   CAP binding site: CAP binding activates transcription in the presence of cAMP. E. coli catabolite activator protein
   9320..9350    +  promoter       lac promoter: promoter for the E. coli lac operon
   9358..9374    +  protein_bind   lac operator: The lac repressor binds to the lac operator to inhibit transcription in E. coli. This inhibition can be relieved by adding lactose or isopropyl-β-D-thiogalactopyranoside (IPTG). lac repressor encoded by lacI
   9419..9437    +  promoter       T3 promoter: promoter for bacteriophage T3 RNA polymerase
>Addgene plasmid #142385 | TFORF0239 | addgene full sequence | sequence record 391445 | Addgene NGS Result
TTAATGTAGTCTTATGCAATACTCTTGTAGTCTTGCAACATGGTAACGATGAGTTAGCAACATGCCTTAC
AAGGAGAGAAAAAGCACCGTGCATGCCGATTGGTGGAAGTAAGGTGGTACGATCGTGCCTTATTAGGAAG
GCAACAGACGGGTCTGACATGGATTGGACGAACCACTGAATTGCCGCATTGCAGAGATATTGTATTTAAG
TGCCTAGCTCGATACATAAACGGGTCTCTCTGGTTAGACCAGATCTGAGCCTGGGAGCTCTCTGGCTAAC
TAGGGAACCCACTGCTTAAGCCTCAATAAAGCTTGCCTTGAGTGCTTCAAGTAGTGTGTGCCCGTCTGTT
GTGTGACTCTGGTAACTAGAGATCCCTCAGACCCTTTTAGTCAGTGTGGAAAATCTCTAGCAGTGGCGCC
CGAACAGGGACTTGAAAGCGAAAGGGAAACCAGAGGAGCTCTCTCGACGCAGGACTCGGCTTGCTGAAGC
GCGCACGGCAAGAGGCGAGGGGCGGCGACTGGTGAGTACGCCAAAAATTTTGACTAGCGGAGGCTAGAAG
GAGAGAGATGGGTGCGAGAGCGTCAGTATTAAGCGGGGGAGAATTAGATCGCGATGGGAAAAAATTCGGT
TAAGGCCAGGGGGAAAGAAAAAATATAAATTAAAACATATAGTATGGGCAAGCAGGGAGCTAGAACGATT
CGCAGTTAATCCTGGCCTGTTAGAAACATCAGAAGGCTGTAGACAAATACTGGGACAGCTACAACCATCC
CTTCAGACAGGATCAGAAGAACTTAGATCATTATATAATACAGTAGCAACCCTCTATTGTGTGCATCAAA
GGATAGAGATAAAAGACACCAAGGAAGCTTTAGACAAGATAGAGGAAGAGCAAAACAAAAGTAAGACCAC
CGCACAGCAAGCGGCCGCTGATCTTCAGACCTGGAGGAGGAGATATGAGGGACAATTGGAGAAGTGAATT
ATATAAATATAAAGTAGTAAAAATTGAACCATTAGGAGTAGCACCCACCAAGGCAAAGAGAAGAGTGGTG
CAGAGAGAAAAAAGAGCAGTGGGAATAGGAGCTTTGTTCCTTGGGTTCTTGGGAGCAGCAGGAAGCACTA
TGGGCGCAGCGTCAATGACGCTGACGGTACAGGCCAGACAATTATTGTCTGGTATAGTGCAGCAGCAGAA
CAATTTGCTGAGGGCTATTGAGGCGCAACAGCATCTGTTGCAACTCACAGTCTGGGGCATCAAGCAGCTC
CAGGCAAGAATCCTGGCTGTGGAAAGATACCTAAAGGATCAACAGCTCCTGGGGATTTGGGGTTGCTCTG
GAAAACTCATTTGCACCACTGCTGTGCCTTGGAATGCTAGTTGGAGTAATAAATCTCTGGAACAGATTTG
GAATCACACGACCTGGATGGAGTGGGACAGAGAAATTAACAATTACACAAGCTTAATACACTCCTTAATT
GAAGAATCGCAAAACCAGCAAGAAAAGAATGAACAAGAATTATTGGAATTAGATAAATGGGCAAGTTTGT
GGAATTGGTTTAACATAACAAATTGGCTGTGGTATATAAAATTATTCATAATGATAGTAGGAGGCTTGGT
AGGTTTAAGAATAGTTTTTGCTGTACTTTCTATAGTGAATAGAGTTAGGCAGGGATATTCACCATTATCG
TTTCAGACCCACCTCCCAACCCCGAGGGGACCCATGCATTGCATCTCAATTAGTCAGCAACCAGGTGTGG
AAAGTCCCCAGGCTCCCCAGCAGGCAGAAGTATGCAAAGCATGCGTCTCAATTAGTCAGCAACCATAGTC
CCGCCCCTAACTCCGCCCATCCCGCCCCTAACTCCGCCCAGTTCCGCCCATTCTCCGCCCCATGGCTGAC
TAATTTTTTTTATTTATGCAGAGGCCGAGGCCGCCTCGGCCTCTGAGCTATTCCAGAAGTAGTGAGGAGG
CTTTTTTGGAGGCCTAGGCTTTTGCAAAAAGCTTTCTAGAGGTACCACCGGAGCTTACCATGACCGAGTA
CAAGCCCACGGTGCGCCTCGCCACCCGCGACGACGTCCCCAGGGCCGTACGCACCCTCGCCGCCGCGTTC
GCCGACTACCCCGCCACGCGCCACACCGTCGATCCGGACCGCCACATCGAGCGGGTCACCGAGCTGCAAG
AACTCTTCCTCACGCGCGTCGGGCTCGACATCGGCAAGGTGTGGGTCGCGGACGACGGCGCCGCCGTGGC
GGTCTGGACCACGCCGGAGAGCGTCGAAGCGGGGGCGGTGTTCGCCGAGATCGGCCCGCGCATGGCCGAG
TTGAGCGGTTCCCGGCTGGCCGCGCAGCAACAGATGGAAGGCCTCCTGGCGCCGCACCGGCCCAAGGAGC
CCGCGTGGTTCCTGGCCACCGTCGGCGTCTCGCCCGACCACCAGGGCAAGGGTCTGGGCAGCGCCGTCGT
GCTCCCCGGAGTGGAGGCGGCCGAGCGCGCCGGGGTGCCCGCCTTCCTGGAGACCTCCGCGCCCCGCAAC
CTCCCCTTCTACGAGCGGCTCGGCTTCACCGTCACCGCCGACGTCGAGGTGCCCGAAGGACCGCGCACCT
GGTGCATGACCCGCAAGCCCGGTGCCAGTTAACGAATTCTAGATCTTGAGACAAATGGCAGTATTCATCC
ACAATTTTAAAAGAAAAGGGGGGATTGGGGGGTACAGTGCAGGGGAAAGAATAGTAGACATAATAGCAAC
AGACATACAAACTAAAGAATTACAAAAACAAATTACAAAAATTCAAAATTTTCGGGTTTATTACAGGGAC
AGCAGAGATCCACTTTGGCGCCGGCTCGAGGCCTGCAGGTGCAAAGATGGATAAAGTTTTAAACAGAGAG
GAATCTTTGCAGCTAATGGACCTTCTAGGTCTTGAAAGGAGTGGGAATTGGCTCCGGTGCCCGTCAGTGG
GCAGAGCGCACATCGCCCACAGTCCCCGAGAAGTTGGGGGGAGGGGTCGGCAATTGAACCGGTGCCTAGA
GAAGGTGGCGCGGGGTAAACTGGGAAAGTGATGTCGTGTACTGGCTCCGCCTTTTTCCCGAGGGTGGGGG
AGAACCGTATATAAGTGCAGTAGTCGCCGTGAACGTTCTTTTTCGCAACGGGTTTGCCGCCAGAACACAG
GTAAGTGCCGTGTGTGGTTCCCGCGGGCCTGGCCTCTTTACGGGTTATGGCCCTTGCGTGCCTTGAATTA
CTTCCACCTGGCTGCAGTACGTGATTCTTGATCCCGAGCTTCGGGTTGGAAGTGGGTGGGAGAGTTCGAG
GCCTTGCGCTTAAGGAGCCCCTTCGCCTCGTGCTTGAGTTGAGGCCTGGCCTGGGCGCTGGGGCCGCCGC
GTGCGAATCTGGTGGCACCTTCGCGCCTGTCTCGCTGCTTTCGATAAGTCTCTAGCCATTTAAAATTTTT
GATGACCTGCTGCGACGCTTTTTTTCTGGCAAGATAGTCTTGTAAATGCGGGCCAAGATCTGCACACTGG
TATTTCGGTTTTTGGGGCCGCGGGCGGCGACGGGGCCCGTGCGTCCCAGCGCACATGTTCGGCGAGGCGG
GGCCTGCGAGCGCGGCCACCGAGAATCGGACGGGGGTAGTCTCAAGCTGGCCGGCCTGCTCTGGTGCCTG
GCCTCGCGCCGCCGTGTATCGCCCCGCCCTGGGCGGCAAGGCTGGCCCGGTCGGCACCAGTTGCGTGAGC
GGAAAGATGGCCGCTTCCCGGCCCTGCTGCAGGGAGCTCAAAATGGAGGACGCGGCGCTCGGGAGAGCGG
GCGGGTGAGTCACCCACACAAAGGAAAAGGGCCTTTCCGTCCTCAGCCGTCGCTTCATGTGACTCCACGG
AGTACCGGGCGCCGTCCAGGCACCTCGATTAGTTCTCGAGCTTTTGGAGTACGTCGTCTTTAGGTTGGGG
GGAGGGGTTTTATGCGATGGAGTTTCCCCACACTGAGTGGGTGGAGACTGAAGTTAGGCCAGCTTGGCAC
TTGATGTAATTCTCCTTGGAATTTGCCCTTTTTGAGTTTGGATCTTGGTTCATTCTCAAGCCTCAGACAG
TGGTTCAAAGTTTTTTTCTTCCATTTCAGGTGTCGTGAGGCTAGCACCGCCACCATGGACTACGACTCGT
ACCAGCACTATTTCTACGACTATGACTGCGGGGAGGATTTCTACCGCTCCACGGCGCCCAGCGAGGACAT
CTGGAAGAAATTCGAGCTGGTGCCATCGCCCCCCACGTCGCCGCCCTGGGGCTTGGGTCCCGGCGCAGGG
GACCCGGCCCCCGGGATTGGTCCCCCGGAGCCGTGGCCCGGAGGGTGCACCGGAGACGAAGCGGAATCCC
GGGGCCACTCGAAAGGCTGGGGCAGGAACTACGCCTCCATCATACGCCGTGACTGCATGTGGAGCGGCTT
CTCGGCCCGGGAACGGCTGGAGAGAGCTGTGAGCGACCGGCTCGCTCCTGGCGCGCCCCGGGGGAACCCG
CCCAAGGCGTCCGCCGCCCCGGACTGCACTCCCAGCCTCGAAGCCGGCAACCCGGCGCCCGCCGCCCCCT
GTCCGCTGGGCGAACCCAAGACCCAGGCCTGCTCCGGGTCCGAGAGCCCAAGCGACTCGGAGAATGAAGA
AATTGATGTTGTGACAGTAGAGAAGAGGCAGTCTCTGGGTATTCGGAAGCCGGTCACCATCACGGTGCGA
GCAGACCCCCTGGATCCCTGCATGAAGCATTTCCACATCTCCATCCATCAGCAACAGCACAACTATGCTG
CCCGTTTTCCTCCAGAAAGCTGCTCCCAAGAAGAGGCTTCAGAGAGGGGTCCCCAAGAAGAGGTTCTGGA
GAGAGATGCTGCAGGGGAAAAGGAAGATGAGGAGGATGAAGAGATTGTGAGTCCCCCACCTGTAGAAAGT
GAGGCTGCCCAGTCCTGCCACCCCAAACCTGTCAGTTCTGATACTGAGGATGTGACCAAGAGGAAGAATC
ACAACTTCCTGGAGCGCAAGAGGCGGAATGACCTGCGTTCGCGATTCTTGGCGCTGAGGGACCAGGTGCC
CACCCTGGCCAGCTGCTCCAAGGCCCCCAAAGTAGTGATCCTAAGCAAGGCCTTGGAATACTTGCAAGCC
CTGGTGGGGGCTGAGAAGAGGATGGCTACAGAGAAAAGACAGCTCCGATGCCGGCAGCAGCAGTTGCAGA
AAAGAATTGCATACCTCACTGGCTACTAGTAATGAACTAGTCCGTAACTTGAAAGTATTTCGATTTCTTG
GCTTTATATATCTTGTGGAAAGGACGATTCCCGTACATTTGACGCGACTTTACGCGTTAAGTCGACAATC
AACCTCTGGATTACAAAATTTGTGAAAGATTGACTGGTATTCTTAACTATGTTGCTCCTTTTACGCTATG
TGGATACGCTGCTTTAATGCCTTTGTATCATGCTATTGCTTCCCGTATGGCTTTCATTTTCTCCTCCTTG
TATAAATCCTGGTTGCTGTCTCTTTATGAGGAGTTGTGGCCCGTTGTCAGGCAACGTGGCGTGGTGTGCA
CTGTGTTTGCTGACGCAACCCCCACTGGTTGGGGCATTGCCACCACCTGTCAGCTCCTTTCCGGGACTTT
CGCTTTCCCCCTCCCTATTGCCACGGCGGAACTCATCGCCGCCTGCCTTGCCCGCTGCTGGACAGGGGCT
CGGCTGTTGGGCACTGACAATTCCGTGGTGTTGTCGGGGAAATCATCGTCCTTTCCTTGGCTGCTCGCCT
GTGTTGCCACCTGGATTCTGCGCGGGACGTCCTTCTGCTACGTCCCTTCGGCCCTCAATCCAGCGGACCT
TCCTTCCCGCGGCCTGCTGCCGGCTCTGCGGCCTCTTCCGCGTCTTCGCCTTCGCCCTCAGACGAGTCGG
ATCTCCCTTTGGGCCGCCTCCCCGCGTCGACTTTAAGACCAATGACTTACAAGGCAGCTGTAGATCTTAG
CCACTTTTTAAAAGAAAAGGGGGGACTGGAAGGGCTAATTCACTCCCAACGAAGACAAGATCTGCTTTTT
GCTTGTACTGGGTCTCTCTGGTTAGACCAGATCTGAGCCTGGGAGCTCTCTGGCTAACTAGGGAACCCAC
TGCTTAAGCCTCAATAAAGCTTGCCTTGAGTGCTTCAAGTAGTGTGTGCCCGTCTGTTGTGTGACTCTGG
TAACTAGAGATCCCTCAGACCCTTTTAGTCAGTGTGGAAAATCTCTAGCAGTACGTATAGTAGTTCATGT
CATCTTATTATTCAGTATTTATAACTTGCAAAGAAATGAATATCAGAGAGTGAGAGGAACTTGTTTATTG
CAGCTTATAATGGTTACAAATAAAGCAATAGCATCACAAATTTCACAAATAAAGCATTTTTTTCACTGCA
TTCTAGTTGTGGTTTGTCCAAACTCATCAATGTATCTTATCATGTCTGGCTCTAGCTATCCCGCCCCTAA
CTCCGCCCATCCCGCCCCTAACTCCGCCCAGTTCCGCCCATTCTCCGCCCCATGGCTGACTAATTTTTTT
TATTTATGCAGAGGCCGAGGCCGCCTCGGCCTCTGAGCTATTCCAGAAGTAGTGAGGAGGCTTTTTTGGA
GGCCTAGGGACGTACCCAATTCGCCCTATAGTGAGTCGTATTACGCGCGCTCACTGGCCGTCGTTTTACA
ACGTCGTGACTGGGAAAACCCTGGCGTTACCCAACTTAATCGCCTTGCAGCACATCCCCCTTTCGCCAGC
TGGCGTAATAGCGAAGAGGCCCGCACCGATCGCCCTTCCCAACAGTTGCGCAGCCTGAATGGCGAATGGG
[124 nt withheld, positions 6791-6914]
C
[91 nt withheld, positions 6916-7006]
A
[49 nt withheld, positions 7008-7056]
CCTTTGACGTTGGAGTCCACGTTCTTT
[37 nt withheld, positions 7084-7120]
ACCCTATCTCGGTCTATTCTTTTGATTTATAAGGGATTTTGCCGATTTCGGCCTATTGGTTAAAAAATGA
GCTGATTTAACAAAAATTTAACGCGAATTTTAACAAAATATTAACGCTTACAATTTAGGTGGCACTTTTC
GGGGAAATGTGCGCGGAACCCCTATTTGTTTATTTTTCTAAATACATTCAAATATGTATCCGCTCATGAG
ACAATAACCCTGATAAATGCTTCAATAATATTGAAAAAGGAAGAGTATGAGTATTCAACATTTCCGTGTC
GCCCTTATTCCCTTTTTTGCGGCATTTTGCCTTCCTGTTTTTGCTCACCCAGAAACGCTGGTGAAAGTAA
AAGATGCTGAAGATCAGTTGGGTGCACGAGTGGGTTACATCGAACTGGATCTCAACAGCGGTAAGATCCT
TGAGAGTTTTCGCCCCGAAGAACGTTTTCCAATGATGAGCACTTTTAAAGTTCTGCTATGTGGCGCGGTA
TTATCCCGTATTGACGCCGGGCAAGAGCAACTCGGTCGCCGCATACACTATTCTCAGAATGACTTGGTTG
AGTACTCACCAGTCACAGAAAAGCATCTTACGGATGGCATGACAGTAAGAGAATTATGCAGTGCTGCCAT
AACCATGAGTGATAACACTGCGGCCAACTTACTTCTGACAACGATCGGAGGACCGAAGGAGCTAACCGCT
TTTTTGCACAACATGGGGGATCATGTAACTCGCCTTGATCGTTGGGAACCGGAGCTGAATGAAGCCATAC
CAAACGACGAGCGTGACACCACGATGCCTGTAGCAATGGCAACAACGTTGCGCAAACTATTAACTGGCGA
ACTACTTACTCTAGCTTCCCGGCAACAATTAATAGACTGGATGGAGGCGGATAAAGTTGCAGGACCACTT
CTGCGCTCGGCCCTTCCGGCTGGCTGGTTTATTGCTGATAAATCTGGAGCCGGTGAGCGTGGGTCTCGCG
GTATCATTGCAGCACTGGGGCCAGATGGTAAGCCCTCCCGTATCGTAGTTATCTACACGACGGGGAGTCA
GGCAACTATGGATGAACGAAATAGACAGATCGCTGAGATAGGTGCCTCACTGATTAAGCATTGGTAACTG
TCAGACCAAGTTTACTCATATATACTTTAGATTGATTTAAAACTTCATTTTTAATTTAAAAGGATCTAGG
TGAAGATCCTTTTTGATAATCTCATGACCAAAATCCCTTAACGTGAGTTTTCGTTCCACTGAGCGTCAGA
CCCCGTAGAAAAGATCAAAGGATCTTCTTGAGATCCTTTTTTTCTGCGCGTAATCTGCTGCTTGCAAACA
AAAAAACCACCGCTACCAGCGGTGGTTTGTTTGCCGGATCAAGAGCTACCAACTCTTTTTCCGAAGGTAA
CTGGCTTCAGCAGAGCGCAGATACCAAATACTGTTCTTCTAGTGTAGCCGTAGTTAGGCCACCACTTCAA
GAACTCTGTAGCACCGCCTACATACCTCGCTCTGCTAATCCTGTTACCAGTGGCTGCTGCCAGTGGCGAT
AAGTCGTGTCTTACCGGGTTGGACTCAAGACGATAGTTACCGGATAAGGCGCAGCGGTCGGGCTGAACGG
GGGGTTCGTGCACACAGCCCAGCTTGGAGCGAACGACCTACACCGAACTGAGATACCTACAGCGTGAGCT
ATGAGAAAGCGCCACGCTTCCCGAAGGGAGAAAGGCGGACAGGTATCCGGTAAGCGGCAGGGTCGGAACA
GGAGAGCGCACGAGGGAGCTTCCAGGGGGAAACGCCTGGTATCTTTATAGTCCTGTCGGGTTTCGCCACC
TCTGACTTGAGCGTCGATTTTTGTGATGCTCGTCAGGGGGGCGGAGCCTATGGAAAAACGCCAGCAACGC
GGCCTTTTTACGGTTCCTGGCCTTTTGCTGGCCTTTTGCTCACATGTTCTTTCCTGCGTTATCCCCTGAT
TCTGTGGATAACCGTATTACCGCCTTTGAGTGAGCTGATACCGCTCGCCGCAGCCGAACGACCGAGCGCA
GCGAGTCAGTGAGCGAGGAAGCGGAAGAGCGCCCAATACGCAAACCGCCTCTCCCCGCGCGTTGGCCGAT
TCATTAATGCAGCTGGCACGACAGGTTTCCCGACTGGAAAGCGGGCAGTGAGCGCAACGCAATTAATGTG
AGTTAGCTCACTCATTAGGCACCCCAGGCTTTACACTTTATGCTTCCGGCTCGTATGTTGTGTGGAATTG
TGAGCGGATAACAATTTCACACAGGAAACAGCTATGACCATGATTACGCCAAGCGCGCAATTAACCCTCA
CTAAAGGGAACAAAAGCTGGAGCTGCAAGC
