>Addgene plasmid #142385 | TFORF0239 | depositor partial sequence | sequence record 279293 | Insert
ACCGCCACCATGGACTACGACTCGTACCAGCACTATTTCTACGACTATGACTGCGGGGAGGATTTCTACC
GCTCCACGGCGCCCAGCGAGGACATCTGGAAGAAATTCGAGCTGGTGCCATCGCCCCCCACGTCGCCGCC
CTGGGGCTTGGGTCCCGGCGCAGGGGACCCGGCCCCCGGGATTGGTCCCCCGGAGCCGTGGCCCGGAGGG
TGCACCGGAGACGAAGCGGAATCCCGGGGCCACTCGAAAGGCTGGGGCAGGAACTACGCCTCCATCATAC
GCCGTGACTGCATGTGGAGCGGCTTCTCGGCCCGGGAACGGCTGGAGAGAGCTGTGAGCGACCGGCTCGC
TCCTGGCGCGCCCCGGGGGAACCCGCCCAAGGCGTCCGCCGCCCCGGACTGCACTCCCAGCCTCGAAGCC
GGCAACCCGGCGCCCGCCGCCCCCTGTCCGCTGGGCGAACCCAAGACCCAGGCCTGCTCCGGGTCCGAGA
GCCCAAGCGACTCGGAGAATGAAGAAATTGATGTTGTGACAGTAGAGAAGAGGCAGTCTCTGGGTATTCG
GAAGCCGGTCACCATCACGGTGCGAGCAGACCCCCTGGATCCCTGCATGAAGCATTTCCACATCTCCATC
CATCAGCAACAGCACAACTATGCTGCCCGTTTTCCTCCAGAAAGCTGCTCCCAAGAAGAGGCTTCAGAGA
GGGGTCCCCAAGAAGAGGTTCTGGAGAGAGATGCTGCAGGGGAAAAGGAAGATGAGGAGGATGAAGAGAT
TGTGAGTCCCCCACCTGTAGAAAGTGAGGCTGCCCAGTCCTGCCACCCCAAACCTGTCAGTTCTGATACT
GAGGATGTGACCAAGAGGAAGAATCACAACTTCCTGGAGCGCAAGAGGCGGAATGACCTGCGTTCGCGAT
TCTTGGCGCTGAGGGACCAGGTGCCCACCCTGGCCAGCTGCTCCAAGGCCCCCAAAGTAGTGATCCTAAG
CAAGGCCTTGGAATACTTGCAAGCCCTGGTGGGGGCTGAGAAGAGGATGGCTACAGAGAAAAGACAGCTC
CGATGCCGGCAGCAGCAGTTGCAGAAAAGAATTGCATACCTCACTGGCTACTAGTAATGAACTAGTCCGT
AACTTGAAAGTATTTCGATTTCTTGGCTTTATATATCTTGTGGAAAGGACGATTCCCGTACATTTGACGC
GACTTT
