>Addgene plasmid #142385 | TFORF0239 | depositor partial sequence | sequence record 279294 | Barcode
TTCCCGTACATTTGACGCGACTTT
